Addgene plasmid #48493: pFUSB4_CTTC
Depositing lab: Stephen Ekker. Depositing organization: Mayo Foundation for Medical Education and Research. Publication: High Efficiency In Vivo Genome Engineering with a Simplified 15-RVD GoldyTALEN Design. Ma AC, Lee HB, Clark KJ, Ekker SC. PLoS One. 2013 May 29;8(5):e65259. doi: 10.1371/journal.pone.0065259. Print 2013. PubMed 23734242.
Backbone
  Vector backbone: pFUS_B4
  Vector type: Mammalian Expression, TALEN
Growth in bacteria
  Bacterial resistance: Spectinomycin, 50 μg/mL
  Growth temperature: 37°C
  Growth strain: Top10
  Copy number: Unknown
Gene/Insert
  Gene/Insert name: RVD sequence: HD NG NG HD
  Species: Synthetic
  Cloning method: Unknown
  Sequencing primers: 5′ ttgatgcctggcagttccct; 3′ cgaaccgaacaggcttatgt
Terms and licenses: Academic/Nonprofit Terms; Industry Terms: Not Available to Industry
Depositor comments: Plasmid was created using Golden Gate cloning.
How to cite: pFUSB4_CTTC was a gift from Stephen Ekker (Addgene plasmid # 48493 ; http://n2t.net/addgene:48493 ; RRID:Addgene_48493)
