[The description below was written by a language model from this plasmid's Addgene catalogue record and pLannotate feature annotations shown in this document.]
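Description:
pFUSB4_CTTC is a small (about 2.9 kb) bacterial intermediate plasmid for modular TALEN assembly. It is built on the pFUS_B4 array vector and carries a pre-assembled block of four synthetic TAL effector repeats. The repeat-variable diresidues are recorded as HD NG NG HD. Under the standard RVD code (HD recognises C, NG recognises T) this corresponds to the DNA target CTTC given in the plasmid's name. The depositor notes that the plasmid was made by Golden Gate cloning, the Type IIS restriction enzyme-based method normally used to join individual repeat modules in a defined order into pFUS-type vectors.

The annotated features are almost all backbone elements. There is a high-copy ColE1/pUC-type origin for replication in E. coli. An aadA (SmR) aminoglycoside adenylyltransferase gene confers the spectinomycin resistance listed for selection, and it sits downstream of a fragment of the class 1 integron Pc promoter and a remnant of a gentamicin resistance gene. The rrnB T1 and T2 terminators flank the cloning region. Only short fragments of lacZα and lacI remain, which is consistent with replacement of a lacZα screening cassette by the repeat array, although the record does not say so. The automated annotation did not label the TAL repeats themselves, which presumably lie in the unannotated stretch near the start of the sequence.

Although catalogued under mammalian expression, the feature table shows no eukaryotic promoter, nuclease domain or polyadenylation signal, so the plasmid is not an expression construct in itself. It serves as a ready-made four-repeat module, to be combined with other repeat blocks in a second Golden Gate step into a TALEN backbone. The associated work describes a simplified 15-RVD GoldyTALEN design for in vivo genome engineering.
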