Features (pLannotate 1.2.2; 8 found; start..end, strand, type, name):
      3..39      -  CDS            lacZα (fragment): LacZα fragment of β-galactosidase; lacZ fragment
    596..619     +  promoter       Pc promoter (fragment): intI1 (promoter lies within the coding sequence); class 1 integron promoter
    795..851     +  CDS            GmR (fragment): gentamycin acetyltransferase; aacC1; confers resistance to gentamycin
    858..1649    +  CDS            SmR: aminoglycoside adenylyltransferase (Murphy, 1985); aadA; confers resistance to spectinomycin and streptomycin
   1742..2330    +  rep_origin     ori: high-copy-number ColE1/pMB1/pBR322/pUC origin of replication
   2513..2605    +  CDS            lacI (fragment): lac repressor; lacI; The lac repressor binds to the lac operator to inhibit transcription in E. coli. This inhibition can be relieved by adding lactose or isopropyl-β-D-thiogalactopyranoside (IPTG).
   2660..2687    -  terminator     rrnB T2 terminator: transcription terminator T2 from the E. coli rrnB gene
   2819..2862    +  terminator     rrnB T1 terminator: Escherichia coli rrnB; transcription terminator T1 from the E. coli rrnB gene
>Addgene plasmid #48493 | pFUSB4_CTTC | depositor full sequence | sequence record 70193 | Full Sequence
ATGTTTTCCCAGTCACGACGTTGTAAAACGACGGCCAGTCTTAAGCGTCTCATGGCCTGACCCCGGACCA
AGTGGTGGCCTATCGCCAGCCACGATGGCGGCAAGCAAGCGCTCGAAACGGTGCAGCGGCTGTTGCCGGT
GCTGTGCCAGGACCATGGCCTGACCCCGGACCAAGTGGTGGCTATCGCCAGCAACGGTGGCGGCAAGCAA
GCGCTCGAAACGGTGCAGCGGCTGTTGCCGGTGCTGTGCCAGGACCATGGCCTGACCCCGGACCAAGTGG
TGGCTATCGCCAGCAACGGTGGCGGCAAGCAAGCGCTCGAAACGGTGCAGCGGCTGTTGCCGGTGCTGTG
CCAGGACCATGGCCTGACTCCGGACCAAGTGGTGGCTATCGCCAGCCACGATGGCGGCAAGCAAGCGCTC
GAAACGGTGCAGCGGCTGTTGCCGGTGCTGTGCCAGGACCATGGCCTGACCCCGGACCAAGTGGTGGCTA
TCGAGACGTCTAGACCAGCCAGGACAGAAATGCCTCGACTTCGCTGCTACCCAAGGTTGCCGGGTGACGC
ACACCGTGGAAACGGATGAAGGCACGAACCCAGTGGACATAAGCCTGTTCGGTTCGTAAGCTGTAATGCA
AGTAGCGTATGCGCTCACGCAACTGGTCCAGAACCTTGACCGAACGCAGCGGTGGTAACGGCGCAGTGGC
GGTTTTCATGGCTTGTTATGACTGTTTTTTTGGGGTACAGTCTATGCCTCGGGCATCCAAGCAGCAAGCG
CGTTACGCCGTGGGTCGATGTTTGATGTTATGGAGCAGCAACGATGTTACGCAGCAGGGCAGTCGCCCTA
AAACAAAGTTAAACATTATGAGGGAAGCGGTGATCGCCGAAGTATCGACTCAACTATCAGAGGTAGTTGG
CGTCATCGAGCGCCATCTCGAACCGACGTTGCTGGCCGTACATTTGTACGGCTCCGCAGTGGATGGCGGC
CTGAAGCCACACAGTGATATTGATTTGCTGGTTACGGTGACCGTAAGGCTTGATGAAACAACGCGGCGAG
CTTTGATCAACGACCTTTTGGAAACTTCGGCTTCCCCTGGAGAGAGCGAGATTCTCCGCGCTGTAGAAGT
CACCATTGTTGTGCACGACGACATCATTCCGTGGCGTTATCCAGCTAAGCGCGAACTGCAATTTGGAGAA
TGGCAGCGCAATGACATTCTTGCAGGTATCTTCGAGCCAGCCACGATCGACATTGATCTGGCTATCTTGC
TGACAAAAGCAAGAGAACATAGCGTTGCCTTGGTAGGTCCAGCGGCGGAGGAACTCTTTGATCCGGTTCC
TGAACAGGATCTATTTGAGGCGCTAAATGAAACCTTAACGCTATGGAACTCGCCGCCCGACTGGGCTGGC
GATGAGCGAAATGTAGTGCTTACGTTGTCCCGCATTTGGTACAGCGCAGTAACCGGCAAAATCGCGCCGA
AGGATGTCGCTGCCGACTGGGCAATGGAGCGCCTGCCGGCCCAGTATCAGCCCGTCATACTTGAAGCTAG
ACAGGCTTATCTTGGACAAGAAGAAGATCGCTTGGCCTCGCGCGCAGATCAGTTGGAAGAATTTGTCCAC
TACGTGAAAGGCGAGATCACCAAGGTAGTCGGCAAATAACCCTCGAGCCACCCATGACCAAAATCCCTTA
ACGTGAGTTACGCGTCGTTCCACTGAGCGTCAGACCCCGTAGAAAAGATCAAAGGATCTTCTTGAGATCC
TTTTTTTCTGCGCGTAATCTGCTGCTTGCAAACAAAAAAACCACCGCTACCAGCGGTGGTTTGTTTGCCG
GATCAAGAGCTACCAACTCTTTTTCCGAAGGTAACTGGCTTCAGCAGAGCGCAGATACCAAATACTGTCC
TTCTAGTGTAGCCGTAGTTAGGCCACCACTTCAAGAACTCTGTAGCACCGCCTACATACCTCGCTCTGCT
AATCCTGTTACCAGTGGCTGCTGCCAGTGGCGATAAGTCGTGTCTTACCGGGTTGGACTCAAGACGATAG
TTACCGGATAAGGCGCAGCGGTCGGGCTGAACGGGGGGTTCGTGCACACAGCCCAGCTTGGAGCGAACGA
CCTACACCGAACTGAGATACCTACAGCGTGAGCATTGAGAAAGCGCCACGCTTCCCGAAGGGAGAAAGGC
GGACAGGTATCCGGTAAGCGGCAGGGTCGGAACAGGAGAGCGCACGAGGGAGCTTCCAGGGGGAAACGCC
TGGTATCTTTATAGTCCTGTCGGGTTTCGCCACCTCTGACTTGAGCGTCGATTTTTGTGATGCTCGTCAG
GGGGGCGGAGCCTATGGAAAAACGCCAGCAACGCGGCCTTTTTACGGTTCCTGGCCTTTTGCTGGCCTTT
TGCTCACATGTTCTTTCCTGCGTTATCCCCTGATTCTGTGGATAACCGTATTACCGCCTTTGAGTGAGCT
GATACCGCTCGCCGCAGCCGAACGACCGAGCGCAGCGAGTCAGTGAGCGAGGAAGCGGAAGAGCGCCCAA
TACGCAAACCGCCTCTCCCCGCGCGTTGGCCGATTCATTAATGCAGCTGGCACGACAGGTTTCCCGACTG
GAAAGCGGGCAGTGAGCGCAACGCAATTAATACGCGTACCGCTAGCCAGGAAGAGTTTGTAGAAACGCAA
AAAGGCCATCCGTCAGGATGGCCTTCTGCTTAGTTTGATGCCTGGCAGTTTATGGCGGGCGTCCTGCCCG
CCACCCTCCGGGCCGTTGCTTCACAACGTTCAAATCCGCTCCCGGCGGATTTGTCCTACTCAGGAGAGCG
TTCACCGACAAACAACAGATAAAACGAAAGGCCCAGTCTTCCGACTGAGCCTTTCGTTTTATTTGATGCC
TGGCAGTTCCCTACTCTCGCGTTAACGCTAGCATGG
