>Addgene plasmid #48493 | pFUSB4_CTTC | addgene partial sequence | sequence record 70930 | pCR8_F1 5'-ttgatgcctggcagttccct-3'
TTTCCCAGTCACGACGTTGTAAAACGACGGCCAGTCTTAAGCGTCTCATGGCCTGACCCCGGACCAAGTG
GTGGCTATCGCCAGCCACGATGGCGGCAAGCAAGCGCTCGAAACGGTGCAGCGGCTGTTGCCGGTGCTGT
GCCAGGACCATGGCCTGACCCCGGACCAAGTGGTGGCTATCGCCAGCAACGGTGGCGGCAAGCAAGCGCT
CGAAACGGTGCAGCGGCTGTTGCCGGTGCTGTGCCAGGACCATGGCCTGACCCCGGACCAAGTGGTGGCT
ATCGCCAGCAACGGTGGCGGCAAGCAAGCGCTCGAAACGGTGCAGCGGCTGTTGCCGGTGCTGTGCCAGG
ACCATGGCCTGACTCCGGACCAAGTGGTGGCTATCGCCAGCCACGATGGCGGCAAGCAAGCGCTCGAAAC
GGTGCAGCGGCTGTTGCCGGTGCTGTGCCAGGACCATGGCCTGACCCCGGACCAAGTGGTGGCTATCGAG
ACGTCTAGACCAGCCAGGACAGAAATGCCTCGACTTCGCTGCTACCCAAGGTTGCCGGGTGACGCACACC
GTGGAAACGGATGAAGGCACGAACCCAGTGGACATAAGCCTGTTCGGTTCGTAAGCTGTAATGCAAGTAG
CGTATGCGCTCACGCAACTGGTCCAGAACCTTGACCGAACGCAGCGGTGGTAACGGCGCAGTGGCGGTTT
TCATGGCTTGTTATGACTGTTTTTTTGGGGTACAGTCTATGCCTCGGGCATCCAAGCAGCAAGCGCGTTA
CGCCGTGGGTCGATGTTTGATGTTATGGAGCAGCAACGATGTTACGCAGCAGGGCAGTCGCCCTAAAACA
AAGTTAAACATTATGAGGGAAGCGGTGATCGCCGAAGTATCGACTCAACTATCAGA
